>Addgene plasmid #155240 | pcDNA-HisFlag-rUSP19CSdomains | addgene full sequence | sequence record 311847 | Addgene NGS Result
ATGAAGAATCTGCTTAGGGTTAGGCGTTTTGCGCTGCTTCGCGATGTACGGGCCAGATATACGCGTTGAC
ATTGATTATTGACTAGTTATTAATAGTAATCAATTACGGGGTCATTAGTTCATAGCCCATATATGGAGTT
CCGCGTTACATAACTTACGGTAAATGGCCCGCCTGGCTGACCGCCCAACGACCCCCGCCCATTGACGTCA
ATAATGACGTATGTTCCCATAGTAACGCCAATAGGGACTTTCCATTGACGTCAATGGGTGGAGTATTTAC
GGTAAACTGCCCACTTGGCAGTACATCAAGTGTATCATATGCCAAGTACGCCCCCTATTGACGTCAATGA
CGGTAAATGGCCCGCCTGGCATTATGCCCAGTACATGACCTTATGGGACTTTCCTACTTGGCAGTACATC
TACGTATTAGTCATCGCTATTACCATGGTGATGCGGTTTTGGCAGTACATCAATGGGCGTGGATAGCGGT
TTGACTCACGGGGATTTCCAAGTCTCCACCCCATTGACGTCAATGGGAGTTTGTTTTGGCACCAAAATCA
ACGGGACTTTCCAAAATGTCGTAACAACTCCGCCCCATTGACGCAAATGGGCGGTAGGCGTGTACGGTGG
GAGGTCTATATAAGCAGAGCTCTCTGGCTAACTAGAGAACCCACTGCTTACTGGCTTATCGAAATTAATA
CGACTCACTATAGGGAGACCCAAGCTGGCTAGTTAAGCTTGGTACCGAGCTCGGATCCACTAGTCCAGTG
TGGTGGAATTCTGCAGATATCCAGCACAGTGGCGGCCGCTCGAGTCTAGAGCCACCATGGCACATCATCA
TCATCATCACGACTACAAAGACCATGACGGTGATTATAAAGATCATGACATCGATTACAAGGATGACGAT
GACAAGCGCCCGGGCTGCAGGAATTCGATGGGTCCATGTGCTGGCACCAGTGCTACAGGCCCAAGGAGGG
GGCCTCCGGGATTGGAGGAGGCAACTAGTAAGAAGAAACAGAAGGATCGAGCAAACCAGGAAAGTAAGGA
TGGAGATCCTAGGAGAGTGTCCATGCCTCGAAAGGAGCCCACCAAAGATGAACTGTTGCTCGATTGGAGA
CAGAGTTCAGATAAGGTGGTTGTTAAGCTGCGCGTGGGAACAGGTCCCATATGTCTGGAGGAAGTAGATG
CTGCTTTCACAGACACGGACTGTGTGGTGAGGCTTCCAGATGGTCGGCAGTGGGGTGGTGTCTTCTTTGC
TGAAATACAAAGTTCTTGTACCAAAGTGCAGACTCACAAGGGTGGTCTTCTACAGTTGGCACTACCAAAG
AAGGTGCCTCTTCTCACGTGGCCCTCTCTCCTGAAGAAACCTCTAGGGACCCAAGAACTGGTGCCAGGAT
TGCGGTGCCAGGAGAACGGACAAGAACTGTCTCCCATTGCCCTGGAGCCAGGTTCTGAGCCCCGCAGAGC
TAAACAGGAAGCTCGAAACCAGAAGAGGGCCCAGGGCCGTGGTGAGGTAGGCTCAGGGGCTAGCCCTGGG
GCACAGGCAGGGCCCAGTGCCAAGAGGGCTGTTCATCTCTGCAGAGGGCCAGAAGGTGAAGGGTCCATGG
ATGGGCCTGGCCCCCAGGGTGATGCCCCATCCTTCCTGTCCGACTCAGCTACGCAGGTTGAGGCTGAGGA
GCAGCTCCATGTTCCACCAGTGAACCCTCAAACAAGTCTCTTGGGCTCAGAGAAGAATTTAGCCCTTTTG
ACAGTAGAGAAGACAGTGTCCCCCAGGAGTGACTCAGTCTCCCCAGTCATGATCCGGAACAGAGACCCTG
AGAAAGATGACCATTTCAAAGAGGAGATGGCAGTTGGAGCTGATCCTGCAGCCTTAGCGGATGAACCAGA
GTCTATGGTGAACCTGGCATTTGTCAAGAATGATTCGTATGAGAAGGGGCCGGATTCAGTGGTGGTGCAC
GTGTATGTGAAGGAGAGCCGCAGGGATACCTCTCGAGTACTTTTCCGAGAGCAGGACTTCACGCTGATCT
TCCAGACCAGGGATGGAAATTTTCTGAGGCTGCATCCGGGCTGTGGGCCCCACACCATCTTCCGCTGGCA
GGTGAAGCTCAGGAACTTGATTGAGCCAGAGCAATGTACGTTTTGTTTCACGGCCTCTCGAATCGATATC
TGCCTCCGGAAGCGGCAGAGTCAGCAAACCCGCTGATCAGCCTCGACTGTGCCTTCTAGTTGCCAGCCAT
CTGTTGTTTGCCCCTCCCCCGTGCCTTCCTTGACCCTGGAAGGTGCCACTCCCACTGTCCTTTCCTAATA
AAATGAGGAAATTGCATCGCATTGTCTGAGTAGGTGTCATTCTATTCTGGGGGGTGGGGTGGGGCAGGAC
AGCAAGGGGGAGGATTGGGAAGACAATAGCAGGCATGCTGGGGATGCGGTGGGCTCTATGGCTTCTGAGG
CGGAAAGAACCAGCTGGGGCTCTAGGGGGTATCCCC
[124 nt withheld, positions 2487-2610]
C
[91 nt withheld, positions 2612-2702]
A
[49 nt withheld, positions 2704-2752]
CCTTTGACGTTGGAGTCCACGTTCTTT
[37 nt withheld, positions 2780-2816]
ACCCTATCTCGGTCTATTCTTTTGATTTATAAGGGATTTTGCCGATTTCGGCCTATTGGTTAAAAAATGA
GCTGATTTAACAAAAATTTAACGCGAATTAATTCTGTGGAATGTGTGTCAGTTAGGGTGTGGAAAGTCCC
CAGGCTCCCCAGCAGGCAGAAGTATGCAAAGCATGCATCTCAATTAGTCAGCAACCAGGTGTGGAAAGTC
CCCAGGCTCCCCAGCAGGCAGAAGTATGCAAAGCATGCATCTCAATTAGTCAGCAACCATAGTCCCGCCC
CTAACTCCGCCCATCCCGCCCCTAACTCCGCCCAGTTCCGCCCATTCTCCGCCCCATGGCTGACTAATTT
TTTTTATTTATGCAGAGGCCGAGGCCGCCTCTGCCTCTGAGCTATTCCAGAAGTAGTGAGGAGGCTTTTT
TGGAGGCCTAGGCTTTTGCAAAAAGCTCCCGGGAGCTTGTATATCCATTTTCGGATCTGATCAAGAGACA
GGATGAGGATCGTTTCGCATGATTGAACAAGATGGATTGCACGCAGGTTCTCCGGCCGCTTGGGTGGAGA
GGCTATTCGGCTATGACTGGGCACAACAGACAATCGGCTGCTCTGATGCCGCCGTGTTCCGGCTGTCAGC
GCAGGGGCGCCCGGTTCTTTTTGTCAAGACCGACCTGTCCGGTGCCCTGAATGAACTGCAGGACGAGGCA
GCGCGGCTATCGTGGCTGGCCACGACGGGCGTTCCTTGCGCAGCTGTGCTCGACGTTGTCACTGAAGCGG
GAAGGGACTGGCTGCTATTGGGCGAAGTGCCGGGGCAGGATCTCCTGTCATCTCACCTTGCTCCTGCCGA
GAAAGTATCCATCATGGCTGATGCAATGCGGCGGCTGCATACGCTTGATCCGGCTACCTGCCCATTCGAC
CACCAAGCGAAACATCGCATCGAGCGAGCACGTACTCGGATGGAAGCCGGTCTTGTCGATCAGGATGATC
TGGACGAAGAGCATCAGGGGCTCGCGCCAGCCGAACTGTTCGCCAGGCTCAAGGCGCGCATGCCCGACGG
CGAGGATCTCGTCGTGACCCATGGCGATGCCTGCTTGCCGAATATCATGGTGGAAAATGGCCGCTTTTCT
GGATTCATCGACTGTGGCCGGCTGGGTGTGGCGGACCGCTATCAGGACATAGCGTTGGCTACCCGTGATA
TTGCTGAAGAGCTTGGCGGCGAATGGGCTGACCGCTTCCTCGTGCTTTACGGTATCGCCGCTCCCGATTC
GCAGCGCATCGCCTTCTATCGCCTTCTTGACGAGTTCTTCTGAGCGGGACTCTGGGGTTCGCGAAATGAC
CGACCAAGCGACGCCCAACCTGCCATCACGAGATTTCGATTCCACCGCCGCCTTCTATGAAAGGTTGGGC
TTCGGAATCGTTTTCCGGGACGCCGGCTGGATGATCCTCCAGCGCGGGGATCTCATGCTGGAGTTCTTCG
CCCACCCCAACTTGTTTATTGCAGCTTATAATGGTTACAAATAAAGCAATAGCATCACAAATTTCACAAA
TAAAGCATTTTTTTCACTGCATTCTAGTTGTGGTTTGTCCAAACTCATCAATGTATCTTATCATGTCTGT
ATACCGTCGACCTCTAGCTAGAGCTTGGCGTAATCATGGTCATAGCTGTTTCCTGTGTGAAATTGTTATC
CGCTCACAATTCCACACAACATACGAGCCGGAAGCATAAAGTGTAAAGCCTGGGGTGCCTAATGAGTGAG
CTAACTCACATTAATTGCGTTGCGCTCACTGCCCGCTTTCCAGTCGGGAAACCTGTCGTGCCAGCTGCAT
TAATGAATCGGCCAACGCGCGGGGAGAGGCGGTTTGCGTATTGGGCGCTCTTCCGCTTCCTCGCTCACTG
ACTCGCTGCGCTCGGTCGTTCGGCTGCGGCGAGCGGTATCAGCTCACTCAAAGGCGGTAATACGGTTATC
CACAGAATCAGGGGATAACGCAGGAAAGAACATGTGAGCAAAAGGCCAGCAAAAGGCCAGGAACCGTAAA
AAGGCCGCGTTGCTGGCGTTTTTCCATAGGCTCCGCCCCCCTGACGAGCATCACAAAAATCGACGCTCAA
GTCAGAGGTGGCGAAACCCGACAGGACTATAAAGATACCAGGCGTTTCCCCCTGGAAGCTCCCTCGTGCG
CTCTCCTGTTCCGACCCTGCCGCTTACCGGATACCTGTCCGCCTTTCTCCCTTCGGGAAGCGTGGCGCTT
TCTCATAGCTCACGCTGTAGGTATCTCAGTTCGGTGTAGGTCGTTCGCTCCAAGCTGGGCTGTGTGCACG
AACCCCCCGTTCAGCCCGACCGCTGCGCCTTATCCGGTAACTATCGTCTTGAGTCCAACCCGGTAAGACA
CGACTTATCGCCACTGGCAGCAGCCACTGGTAACAGGATTAGCAGAGCGAGGTATGTAGGCGGTGCTACA
GAGTTCTTGAAGTGGTGGCCTAACTACGGCTACACTAGAAGAACAGTATTTGGTATCTGCGCTCTGCTGA
AGCCAGTTACCTTCGGAAAAAGAGTTGGTAGCTCTTGATCCGGCAAACAAACCACCGCTGGTAGCGGTGG
TTTTTTTGTTTGCAAGCAGCAGATTACGCGCAGAAAAAAAGGATCTCAAGAAGATCCTTTGATCTTTTCT
ACGGGGTCTGACGCTCAGTGGAACGAAAACTCACGTTAAGGGATTTTGGTCATGAGATTATCAAAAAGGA
TCTTCACCTAGATCCTTTTAAATTAAAAATGAAGTTTTAAATCAATCTAAAGTATATATGAGTAAACTTG
GTCTGACAGTTACCAATGCTTAATCAGTGAGGCACCTATCTCAGCGATCTGTCTATTTCGTTCATCCATA
GTTGCCTGACTCCCCGTCGTGTAGATAACTACGATACGGGAGGGCTTACCATCTGGCCCCAGTGCTGCAA
TGATACCGCGAGACCCACGCTCACCGGCTCCAGATTTATCAGCAATAAACCAGCCAGCCGGAAGGGCCGA
GCGCAGAAGTGGTCCTGCAACTTTATCCGCCTCCATCCAGTCTATTAATTGTTGCCGGGAAGCTAGAGTA
AGTAGTTCGCCAGTTAATAGTTTGCGCAACGTTGTTGCCATTGCTACAGGCATCGTGGTGTCACGCTCGT
CGTTTGGTATGGCTTCATTCAGCTCCGGTTCCCAACGATCAAGGCGAGTTACATGATCCCCCATGTTGTG
CAAAAAAGCGGTTAGCTCCTTCGGTCCTCCGATCGTTGTCAGAAGTAAGTTGGCCGCAGTGTTATCACTC
ATGGTTATGGCAGCACTGCATAATTCTCTTACTGTCATGCCATCCGTAAGATGCTTTTCTGTGACTGGTG
AGTACTCAACCAAGTCATTCTGAGAATAGTGTATGCGGCGACCGAGTTGCTCTTGCCCGGCGTCAATACG
GGATAATACCGCGCCACATAGCAGAACTTTAAAAGTGCTCATCATTGGAAAACGTTCTTCGGGGCGAAAA
CTCTCAAGGATCTTACCGCTGTTGAGATCCAGTTCGATGTAACCCACTCGTGCACCCAACTGATCTTCAG
CATCTTTTACTTTCACCAGCGTTTCTGGGTGAGCAAAAACAGGAAGGCAAAATGCCGCAAAAAAGGGAAT
AAGGGCGACACGGAAATGTTGAATACTCATACTCTTCCTTTTTCAATATTATTGAAGCATTTATCAGGGT
TATTGTCTCATGAGCGGATACATATTTGAATGTATTTAGAAAAATAAACAAATAGGGGTTCCGCGCACAT
TTCCCCGAAAAGTGCCACCTGACGTCGACGGATCGGGAGATCTCCCGATCCCCTATGGTGCACTCTCAGT
ACAATCTGCTCTGATGCCGCATAGTTAAGCCAGTATCTGCTCCCTGCTTGTGTGTTGGAGGTCGCTGAGT
AGTGCGCGAGCAAAATTTAAGCTACAACAAGGCAAGGCTTGACCGACAATTGC
Features (pLannotate 1.2.2; 23 found; start..end, strand, type, name):
     68..447     +  enhancer       CMV enhancer: human cytomegalovirus immediate early enhancer
    448..651     +  promoter       CMV promoter: human cytomegalovirus (CMV) immediate early promoter
    647..680     +  LTR            5' LTR (truncated) (fragment): truncated 5' long terminal repeat (LTR) from HIV-1
    696..714     +  promoter       T7 promoter: promoter for bacteriophage T7 RNA polymerase
    833..849     +  CDS            capTEV™ (fragment): composite tag for in vivo biotinylation, TEV protease cleavage, and 6xHis tagging
    851..916     +  CDS            3xFLAG: three tandem FLAG® epitope tags, followed by an enterokinase cleavage site
    919..939     +  misc_feature   MCS (fragment): pBluescript multiple cloning site
    950..2197    +  CDS            Usp19 (fragment): UBP19_RAT - Experimental evidence at protein level: Swiss-Prot protein existence level 1. Deubiquitinating enzyme that regulates the degradation of various proteins. Deubiquitinates and prevents proteasomal degradation of RNF123 which in turn stimulates CDKN1B ubiquitin-dependent degradation thereby playing a role in cell proliferation. Involved in decreased protein synthesis in atrophying skeletal muscle. Modulates transcription of major myofibrillar proteins. Also involved in turnover of endoplasmic-reticulum-associated degradation (ERAD) substrates. Regulates the stability of BIRC2/c-IAP1 a
   2217..2441    +  polyA_signal   bGH poly(A) signal: bovine growth hormone polyadenylation signal
   2445..2466    +  promoter       SV40 promoter (fragment): SV40 enhancer and early promoter
   2487..2915    +  rep_origin     f1 ori (sequence partly withheld): f1 bacteriophage origin of replication; arrow indicates direction of (+) strand synthesis
   2929..3258    +  promoter       SV40 promoter: SV40 enhancer and early promoter
   3325..4116    +  CDS            neo: KKA2_KLEPN - Also known as kan, nptII. Experimental evidence at protein level: Swiss-Prot protein existence level 1. Resistance to kanamycin, neomycin, paromomycin, ribostamycin, butirosin and gentamicin B. From Klebsiella pneumoniae.
   4142..4300    +  CDS            ble (fragment): BLE_KLEPN - Experimental evidence at protein level: Swiss-Prot protein existence level 1. Binding protein with a strong affinity to the bleomycin family of antibiotics. Binds to CL990; an antimitotic-antibiotic compound. From Klebsiella pneumoniae.
   4295..4416    +  polyA_signal   SV40 poly(A) signal: SV40 polyadenylation signal
   4489..4505    -  protein_bind   lac operator: The lac repressor binds to the lac operator to inhibit transcription in E. coli. This inhibition can be relieved by adding lactose or isopropyl-β-D-thiogalactopyranoside (IPTG). lac repressor encoded by lacI
   4513..4543    -  promoter       lac promoter: promoter for the E. coli lac operon
   4558..4579    -  protein_bind   CAP binding site: CAP binding activates transcription in the presence of cAMP. E. coli catabolite activator protein
   4592..4684    -  CDS            lacI (fragment): lac repressor; lacI; The lac repressor binds to the lac operator to inhibit transcription in E. coli. This inhibition can be relieved by adding lactose or isopropyl-β-D-thiogalactopyranoside (IPTG).
   4867..5455    -  rep_origin     ori: high-copy-number ColE1/pMB1/pBR322/pUC origin of replication
   5626..6486    -  CDS            AmpR: β-lactamase; bla; confers resistance to ampicillin, carbenicillin, and related antibiotics
   6487..6591    -  promoter       AmpR promoter: bla
   6650..6702    -  misc_feature   bom (fragment): basis of mobility region from pBR322
