[The description below was written by a language model from this plasmid's Addgene catalogue record and pLannotate feature annotations shown in this document.]
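Description:
pcDNA-HisFlag-rUSP19CSdomains is a mammalian expression plasmid built on the pcDNA 3.1/Myc-His A backbone for overexpressing the CS domains of rat USP19, a deubiquitinating enzyme. The sequenced plasmid is about 6.8 kb. It is propagated in E. coli through a high-copy ColE1/pUC-type origin with ampicillin selection (AmpR driven by its own bla promoter), and it also carries an f1 phage origin. For selection in mammalian cells, an SV40 early promoter drives the neomycin phosphotransferase gene, followed by an SV40 polyadenylation signal, which allows G418 selection of stable transfectants.

The expression cassette uses the human CMV immediate-early enhancer and promoter, with a T7 promoter just downstream that also serves as a sequencing primer site. The open reading frame begins with an N-terminal 6xHis-3xFLAG tag. The feature table detects the His portion only as a short match to a composite tag, followed by a complete 3xFLAG annotation that includes an enterokinase cleavage site. A short polylinker remnant separates the tag from a roughly 1.25 kb fragment of rat Usp19, which was cloned between XbaI and a PmeI site that was destroyed in cloning. The bovine growth hormone polyadenylation signal terminates the transcript. No Myc or C-terminal His tag from the parental backbone is annotated after the insert, so the N-terminal tags appear to be the ones available for detection and purification. Several small annotated fragments (HIV-1 LTR, ble, lacI) are probably incidental sequence matches rather than functional elements. According to the record, the plasmid is intended for mammalian overexpression of this isolated USP19 region. The dual tag would allow immunodetection, immunoprecipitation or affinity purification of the expressed fragment.
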