Addgene plasmid #155240: pcDNA-HisFlag-rUSP19CSdomains
Purpose: for mammalian overexpression of the CS domains of rat USP19
Depositing lab: Simon Wing. Depositing organization: Research Institute of the McGill University Health Centre.
Backbone
  Vector backbone: pcDNA 3.1/Myc-His A
  Backbone size w/o insert (bp): 5493
  Vector type: Mammalian Expression
  Selectable markers: Neomycin (select with G418)
Growth in bacteria
  Bacterial resistance: Ampicillin, 100 μg/mL
  Growth temperature: 37°C
  Growth strain: DH5alpha
  Copy number: High Copy
Gene/Insert
  Gene/Insert name: USP19 (CS domains)
  Species: R. norvegicus (rat)
  Insert size (bp): 1254
  Entrez Gene: Usp19
  Promoter: CMV
  Tag / fusion protein: 6XHis-3XFlag (N terminal on insert)
  Cloning method: Restriction Enzyme; 5′ cloning site XbaI (not destroyed); 3′ cloning site PmeI (destroyed during cloning)
  Sequencing primers: 5′ T7; 3′ BGHreverse
Terms and licenses: Academic/Nonprofit Terms; Industry Terms: Not Available to Industry
How to cite: pcDNA-HisFlag-rUSP19CSdomains was a gift from Simon Wing (Addgene plasmid # 155240 ; http://n2t.net/addgene:155240 ; RRID:Addgene_155240)
